Addgene plasmid #163284: Q0IDM6
Purpose: Inducible expression of UniProt identifier Q0IDM6
Depositing lab: Martin Engqvist. Depositing organization: Chalmers University of Technology. Publication: Experimental and computational investigation of enzyme functional annotations uncovers misannotation in the EC 1.1.3.15 enzyme class. Rembeza E, Engqvist MKM. PLoS Comput Biol. 2021 Sep 23;17(9):e1009446. doi: 10.1371/journal.pcbi.1009446. eCollection 2021 Sep. PubMed 34555022.
Backbone
  Vector backbone: pET21a(+)
  Vector type: Bacterial Expression
Growth in bacteria
  Bacterial resistance: Ampicillin, 100 μg/mL
  Growth temperature: 37°C
  Growth strain: DH5alpha
  Copy number: High Copy
Gene/Insert
  Gene/Insert name: Q0IDM6 (alt name: flavoprotein oxidoreductase)
  Species: Synechococcus sp.
  Promoter: T7
  Tag / fusion protein: T7 (N terminal on backbone); 10xHis (C terminal on backbone)
  Cloning method: Unknown
  Sequencing primers: 5′ T7; 3′ T7-term
Terms and licenses: Academic/Nonprofit Terms; Industry Terms: Not Available to Industry
Depositor comments: Insert name is a UniProt identifier
How to cite: Q0IDM6 was a gift from Martin Engqvist (Addgene plasmid # 163284 ; http://n2t.net/addgene:163284 ; RRID:Addgene_163284)
