[The description below was written by a language model from this plasmid's Addgene catalogue record and pLannotate feature annotations shown in this document.]
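Description:
Q0IDM6 is a bacterial expression plasmid built on the pET21a(+) backbone for inducible production of the protein with UniProt identifier Q0IDM6, a flavoprotein oxidoreductase from Synechococcus sp. It is propagated in E. coli under ampicillin selection provided by the β-lactamase gene and its own promoter, and replicates from a pBR322/ColE1-type origin accompanied by the bom region and the rop gene. The catalogue lists it as high copy, although rop normally moderates copy number. An f1 origin is also present, which allows single-stranded DNA production, and short tetracycline-resistance fragments flanking the lacI region are non-functional backbone remnants.

The expression cassette follows the standard pET layout: a T7 promoter immediately followed by a lac operator, the strong T7 gene 10 ribosome binding site, the open reading frame, and a T7 terminator. The plasmid-borne lacI gene supplies repressor to keep the promoter silent until IPTG or lactose is added in a host that provides T7 RNA polymerase. The insert itself is not annotated in either feature table but occupies the unannotated gap between the RBS and the C-terminal histidine tag. The catalogue describes an N-terminal T7 tag and a C-terminal 10xHis tag. The annotation detects the latter as a 9xHis match and does not call the T7 tag.

The two sequence records differ in length (6,599 versus 6,986 nt), mainly in the size of the insert gap, and the record does not explain this discrepancy. The plasmid belongs to a set used to express and test enzymes annotated in the EC 1.1.3.15 class in order to check their functional annotations.
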