Features (pLannotate 1.2.2; 18 found; start..end, strand, type, name):
      1..19      +  promoter       T7 promoter: promoter for bacteriophage T7 RNA polymerase
     20..44      +  protein_bind   lac operator: The lac repressor binds to the lac operator to inhibit transcription in E. coli. This inhibition can be relieved by adding lactose or isopropyl-β-D-thiogalactopyranoside (IPTG). lac repressor encoded by lacI
     59..81      +  RBS            RBS: efficient ribosome binding site from bacteriophage T7 gene 10 (Olins and Rangwala, 1989)
   1325..1348    +  CDS            9xHis (fragment): 9xHis affinity tag
   1358..1407    +  CDS            SET1 (fragment): solubility-enhancement tag derived from T7 phage gene 10B
   1415..1462    +  terminator     T7 terminator: transcription terminator for bacteriophage T7 RNA polymerase
   1499..1927    +  rep_origin     f1 ori (sequence partly withheld): f1 bacteriophage origin of replication; arrow indicates direction of (+) strand synthesis
   1980..2084    +  promoter       AmpR promoter: bla
   2085..2945    +  CDS            AmpR: β-lactamase; bla; confers resistance to ampicillin, carbenicillin, and related antibiotics
   3116..3704    +  rep_origin     ori: high-copy-number ColE1/pMB1/pBR322/pUC origin of replication
   3890..4029    -  misc_feature   bom: basis of mobility region from pBR322
   4131..4322    -  CDS            rop: Rop protein, which maintains plasmids at low copy number; rop
   4339..4719    +  CDS            YPB1_ECOLX: Protein predicted: Swiss-Prot protein existence level 4. From Escherichia coli.
   4791..5082    -  CDS            TcR (fragment): tetracycline efflux protein; tet; confers resistance to tetracycline
   5097..5118    -  protein_bind   CAP binding site: CAP binding activates transcription in the presence of cAMP. E. coli catabolite activator protein
   5131..6213    -  CDS            lacI: lac repressor; lacI; The lac repressor binds to the lac operator to inhibit transcription in E. coli. This inhibition can be relieved by adding lactose or isopropyl-β-D-thiogalactopyranoside (IPTG).
   6214..6291    -  promoter       lacI promoter: lacI
   6299..6578    -  CDS            TcR (fragment): tetracycline efflux protein; tet; confers resistance to tetracycline
>Addgene plasmid #163284 | Q0IDM6 | addgene full sequence | sequence record 354374 | Addgene NGS Result
TAATACGACTCACTATAGGGGAATTGTGAGCGGATAACAATTCCCCTCTAGAAATAATTTTGTTTAACTT
TAAGAAGGAGATATACATATGTCGTCCACGGCCGTTCTGGCTCCGAATAGCGTCGAAGAATTAGGTCAAT
TAATCGCAGATTTACACGCTGAAGGTCGTCCTTGGGTTCCGTCAGGGATGGGATCGCGCTTACATTGGGG
TCCGCCTCTGGCCGCAGATTCCGGACCAGTTGTTTCGATGCGTCACTTGAGCCGTATTGTGGACCATGCC
GTTGATGATTTAACCATTACTGTTGATGCCGGGATGCCGTTGGCTGATTTGCAAACAGCGCTGGCGGAAC
ACCAACAATGGCTGCCATTAAACTGGCCGTGGGGCTCTAATATGGCGAGCCCACAGTCCGCGGGCAGTAT
TGGTGGGTTGGTTGCTCGCGGTTTATCGGGTGGGTTACGTCAACGCCACCTCGGGGTACGCGATCAAATT
ATTGGAATCTCCCTGATCCGCTCCGATGGCGTGTCTGCACGCGCCGGCGGCCGCGTTGTTAAGAATGTTG
CTGGTTATGATCTTATGCGTTTGTTATGTGGGAGTTGGGGTTCATTAGCATTAATTACAGGCCTGACGCT
GCGTGTGCAACCGATTCGCGAGCCTCGCGGGCAACTGGTGCTGGAAGGTGAATTAAACCAGCTTGAGGCG
TTTCGCGCAGAGGTTGTCGGTAGTTCTTTTACCCCGGAGCGTATTGATTGGGAATTACGTCCTGATCAAG
GTCCCCGTATCCTGCTTGGGGTGGCTTCTATTAGTGATGGCGCGGTAGTTGATCAGCTGAATCGCTTAGA
GACCATTGCCGCAAAGCAAGGGGTGAGCTCTGAACGCATGTTATGGGAGAATCTCATTCCGGAAGGTTCC
GCCACTAGCGAAGATCCGCCGTGGCTGTTACGTCTTTGTTTACCGCCAGCGGAGTTACAGCATTTGTTCT
CGAGCCGTGAGTGTACCGCCCTGACCGGTTGGCATTGGCAATTAGCGGCCGGAGCAGGCTCAGGAGAAGC
ATGGCAACATTCGGGCGCACCTACTCCGGAGTACTTGATTGAGGCATTACGTCGTCGCGTTATTGCATTA
GGTGGTCAGTTGTCTGTCCTGATTCAACCGGGCGCCCAACCGGGTGCTCTCCCTGCATGGTTAGATGCTC
CCAGCCGTCCGCTGATTGAAGCGGTGAAGCGCCAGTTTGATCCGAAACAACAGCTGAGCCGTGGTCGCTT
GCCGGGCGTTGCTGCGCCATTGAATAGCGCACATTCGGGAAATGCGGCCGCACTCGAGCATCATCACCAT
CACCACCACCACCACCACTGAGATCCGGCTGCTAACAAAGCCCGAAAGGAAGCTGAGTTGGCTGCTGCCA
CCGCTGAGCAATAACTAGCATAACCCCTTGGGGCCTCTAAACGGGTCTTGAGGGGTTTTTTGCTGAAAGG
AGGAACTATATCCGGATTGGCGAATGGG
[124 nt withheld, positions 1499-1622]
C
[91 nt withheld, positions 1624-1714]
A
[49 nt withheld, positions 1716-1764]
CCTTTGACGTTGGAGTCCACGTTCTTT
[37 nt withheld, positions 1792-1828]
ACCCTATCTCGGTCTATTCTTTTGATTTATAAGGGATTTTGCCGATTTCGGCCTATTGGTTAAAAAATGA
GCTGATTTAACAAAAATTTAACGCGAATTTTAACAAAATATTAACGCTTACAATTTAGGTGGCACTTTTC
GGGGAAATGTGCGCGGAACCCCTATTTGTTTATTTTTCTAAATACATTCAAATATGTATCCGCTCATGAG
ACAATAACCCTGATAAATGCTTCAATAATATTGAAAAAGGAAGAGTATGAGTATTCAACATTTCCGTGTC
GCCCTTATTCCCTTTTTTGCGGCATTTTGCCTTCCTGTTTTTGCTCACCCAGAAACGCTGGTGAAAGTAA
AAGATGCTGAAGATCAGTTGGGTGCACGAGTGGGTTACATCGAACTGGATCTCAACAGCGGTAAGATCCT
TGAGAGTTTTCGCCCCGAAGAACGTTTTCCAATGATGAGCACTTTTAAAGTTCTGCTATGTGGCGCGGTA
TTATCCCGTATTGACGCCGGGCAAGAGCAACTCGGTCGCCGCATACACTATTCTCAGAATGACTTGGTTG
AGTACTCACCAGTCACAGAAAAGCATCTTACGGATGGCATGACAGTAAGAGAATTATGCAGTGCTGCCAT
AACCATGAGTGATAACACTGCGGCCAACTTACTTCTGACAACGATCGGAGGACCGAAGGAGCTAACCGCT
TTTTTGCACAACATGGGGGATCATGTAACTCGCCTTGATCGTTGGGAACCGGAGCTGAATGAAGCCATAC
CAAACGACGAGCGTGACACCACGATGCCTGCAGCAATGGCAACAACGTTGCGCAAACTATTAACTGGCGA
ACTACTTACTCTAGCTTCCCGGCAACAATTAATAGACTGGATGGAGGCGGATAAAGTTGCAGGACCACTT
CTGCGCTCGGCCCTTCCGGCTGGCTGGTTTATTGCTGATAAATCTGGAGCCGGTGAGCGTGGGTCTCGCG
GTATCATTGCAGCACTGGGGCCAGATGGTAAGCCCTCCCGTATCGTAGTTATCTACACGACGGGGAGTCA
GGCAACTATGGATGAACGAAATAGACAGATCGCTGAGATAGGTGCCTCACTGATTAAGCATTGGTAACTG
TCAGACCAAGTTTACTCATATATACTTTAGATTGATTTAAAACTTCATTTTTAATTTAAAAGGATCTAGG
TGAAGATCCTTTTTGATAATCTCATGACCAAAATCCCTTAACGTGAGTTTTCGTTCCACTGAGCGTCAGA
CCCCGTAGAAAAGATCAAAGGATCTTCTTGAGATCCTTTTTTTCTGCGCGTAATCTGCTGCTTGCAAACA
AAAAAACCACCGCTACCAGCGGTGGTTTGTTTGCCGGATCAAGAGCTACCAACTCTTTTTCCGAAGGTAA
CTGGCTTCAGCAGAGCGCAGATACCAAATACTGTCCTTCTAGTGTAGCCGTAGTTAGGCCACCACTTCAA
GAACTCTGTAGCACCGCCTACATACCTCGCTCTGCTAATCCTGTTACCAGTGGCTGCTGCCAGTGGCGAT
AAGTCGTGTCTTACCGGGTTGGACTCAAGACGATAGTTACCGGATAAGGCGCAGCGGTCGGGCTGAACGG
GGGGTTCGTGCACACAGCCCAGCTTGGAGCGAACGACCTACACCGAACTGAGATACCTACAGCGTGAGCT
ATGAGAAAGCGCCACGCTTCCCGAAGGGAGAAAGGCGGACAGGTATCCGGTAAGCGGCAGGGTCGGAACA
GGAGAGCGCACGAGGGAGCTTCCAGGGGGAAACGCCTGGTATCTTTATAGTCCTGTCGGGTTTCGCCACC
TCTGACTTGAGCGTCGATTTTTGTGATGCTCGTCAGGGGGGCGGAGCCTATGGAAAAACGCCAGCAACGC
GGCCTTTTTACGGTTCCTGGCCTTTTGCTGGCCTTTTGCTCACATGTTCTTTCCTGCGTTATCCCCTGAT
TCTGTGGATAACCGTATTACCGCCTTTGAGTGAGCTGATACCGCTCGCCGCAGCCGAACGACCGAGCGCA
GCGAGTCAGTGAGCGAGGAAGCGGAAGAGCGCCTGATGCGGTATTTTCTCCTTACGCATCTGTGCGGTAT
TTCACACCGCAATGGTGCACTCTCAGTACAATCTGCTCTGATGCCGCATAGTTAAGCCAGTATACACTCC
GCTATCGCTACGTGACTGGGTCATGGCTGCGCCCCGACACCCGCCAACACCCGCTGACGCGCCCTGACGG
GCTTGTCTGCTCCCGGCATCCGCTTACAGACAAGCTGTGACCGTCTCCGGGAGCTGCATGTGTCAGAGGT
TTTCACCGTCATCACCGAAACGCGCGAGGCAGCTGCGGTAAAGCTCATCAGCGTGGTCGTGAAGCGATTC
ACAGATGTCTGCCTGTTCATCCGCGTCCAGCTCGTTGAGTTTCTCCAGAAGCGTTAATGTCTGGCTTCTG
ATAAAGCGGGCCATGTTAAGGGCGGTTTTTTCCTGTTTGGTCACTGATGCCTCCGTGTAAGGGGGATTTC
TGTTCATGGGGGTAATGATACCGATGAAACGAGAGAGGATGCTCACGATACGGGTTACTGATGATGAACA
TGCCCGGTTACTGGAACGTTGTGAGGGTAAACAACTGGCGGTATGGATGCGGCGGGACCAGAGAAAAATC
ACTCAGGGTCAATGCCAGCGCTTCGTTAATACAGATGTAGGTGTTCCACAGGGTAGCCAGCAGCATCCTG
CGATGCAGATCCGGAACATAATGGTGCAGGGCGCTGACTTCCGCGTTTCCAGACTTTACGAAACACGGAA
ACCGAAGACCATTCATGTTGTTGCTCAGGTCGCAGACGTTTTGCAGCAGCAGTCGCTTCACGTTCGCTCG
CGTATCGGTGATTCATTCTGCTAACCAGTAAGGCAACCCCGCCAGCCTAGCCGGGTCCTCAACGACAGGA
GCACGATCATGCGCACCCGTGGGGCCGCCATGCCGGCGATAATGGCCTGCTTCTCGCCGAAACGTTTGGT
GGCGGGACCAGTGACGAAGGCTTGAGCGAGGGCGTGCAAGATTCCGAATACCGCAAGCGACAGGCCGATC
ATCGTCGCGCTCCAGCGAAAGCGGTCCTCGCCGAAAATGACCCAGAGCGCTGCCGGCACCTGTCCTACGA
GTTGCATGATAAAGAAGACAGTCATAAGTGCGGCGACGATAGTCATGCCCCGCGCCCACCGGAAGGAGCT
GACTGGGTTGAAGGCTCTCAAGGGCATCGGTCGAGATCCCGGTGCCTAATGAGTGAGCTAACTTACATTA
ATTGCGTTGCGCTCACTGCCCGCTTTCCAGTCGGGAAACCTGTCGTGCCAGCTGCATTAATGAATCGGCC
AACGCGCGGGGAGAGGCGGTTTGCGTATTGGGCGCCAGGGTGGTTTTTCTTTTCACCAGTGAGACGGGCA
ACAGCTGATTGCCCTTCACCGCCTGGCCCTGAGAGAGTTGCAGCAAGCGGTCCACGCTGGTTTGCCCCAG
CAGGCGAAAATCCTGTTTGATGGTGGTTAACGGCGGGATATAACATGAGCTGTCTTCGGTATCGTCGTAT
CCCACTACCGAGATATCCGCACCAACGCGCAGCCCGGACTCGGTAATGGCGCGCATTGCGCCCAGCGCCA
TCTGATCGTTGGCAACCAGCATCGCAGTGGGAACGATGCCCTCATTCAGCATTTGCATGGTTTGTTGAAA
ACCGGACATGGCACTCCAGTCGCCTTCCCGTTCCGCTATCGGCTGAATTTGATTGCGAGTGAGATATTTA
TGCCAGCCAGCCAGACGCAGACGCGCCGAGACAGAACTTAATGGGCCCGCTAACAGCGCGATTTGCTGGT
GACCCAATGCGACCAGATGCTCCACGCCCAGTCGCGTACCGTCTTCATGGGAGAAAATAATACTGTTGAT
GGGTGTCTGGTCAGAGACATCAAGAAATAACGCCGGAACATTAGTGCAGGCAGCTTCCACAGCAATGGCA
TCCTGGTCATCCAGCGGATAGTTAATGATCAGCCCACTGACGCGTTGCGCGAGAAGATTGTGCACCGCCG
CTTTACAGGCTTCGACGCCGCTTCGTTCTACCATCGACACCACCACGCTGGCACCCAGTTGATCGGCGCG
AGATTTAATCGCCGCGACAATTTGCGACGGCGCGTGCAGGGCCAGACTGGAGGTGGCAACGCCAATCAGC
AACGACTGTTTGCCCGCCAGTTGTTGTGCCACGCGGTTGGGAATGTAATTCAGCTCCGCCATCGCCGCTT
CCACTTTTTCCCGCGTTTTCGCAGAAACGTGGCTGGCCTGGTTCACCACGCGGGAAACGGTCTGATAAGA
GACACCGGCATACTCTGCGACATCGTATAACGTTACTGGTTTCACATTCACCACCCTGAATTGACTCTCT
TCCGGGCGCTATCATGCCATACCGCGAAAGGTTTTGCGCCATTCGATGGTGTCCGGGATCTCGACGCTCT
CCCTTATGCGACTCCTGCATTAGGAAGCAGCCCAGTAGTAGGTTGAGGCCGTTGAGCACCGCCGCCGCAA
GGAATGGTGCATGCAAGGAGATGGCGCCCAACAGTCCCCCGGCCACGGGGCCTGCCACCATACCCACGCC
GAAACAAGCGCTCATGAGCCCGAAGTGGCGAGCCCGATCTTCCCCATCGGTGATGTCGGCGATATAGGCG
CCAGCAACCGCACCTGTGGCGCCGGTGATGCCGGCCACGATGCGTCCGGCGTAGAGGATCGAGATCTCGA
TCCCGCGAAAT
