Features (pLannotate 1.2.2; 18 found; start..end, strand, type, name):
    497..518     +  protein_bind   CAP binding site: CAP binding activates transcription in the presence of cAMP. E. coli catabolite activator protein
    533..824     +  CDS            TcR (fragment): tetracycline efflux protein; tet; confers resistance to tetracycline
    896..1276    -  CDS            YPB1_ECOLX: Protein predicted: Swiss-Prot protein existence level 4. From Escherichia coli.
   1293..1484    +  CDS            rop: Rop protein, which maintains plasmids at low copy number; rop
   1586..1725    +  misc_feature   bom: basis of mobility region from pBR322
   1911..2499    -  rep_origin     ori: high-copy-number ColE1/pMB1/pBR322/pUC origin of replication
   2670..3530    -  CDS            AmpR: β-lactamase; bla; confers resistance to ampicillin, carbenicillin, and related antibiotics
   3531..3635    -  promoter       AmpR promoter: bla
   3688..4116    -  rep_origin     f1 ori (sequence partly withheld): f1 bacteriophage origin of replication; arrow indicates direction of (+) strand synthesis
   4153..4200    -  terminator     T7 terminator: transcription terminator for bacteriophage T7 RNA polymerase
   4208..4257    -  CDS            SET1 (fragment): solubility-enhancement tag derived from T7 phage gene 10B
   4270..4296    -  CDS            9xHis: 9xHis affinity tag
   5921..5943    -  RBS            RBS: efficient ribosome binding site from bacteriophage T7 gene 10 (Olins and Rangwala, 1989)
   5958..5982    -  protein_bind   lac operator: The lac repressor binds to the lac operator to inhibit transcription in E. coli. This inhibition can be relieved by adding lactose or isopropyl-β-D-thiogalactopyranoside (IPTG). lac repressor encoded by lacI
   5983..6001    -  promoter       T7 promoter: promoter for bacteriophage T7 RNA polymerase
   6023..6302    +  CDS            TcR (fragment): tetracycline efflux protein; tet; confers resistance to tetracycline
   6310..6387    +  promoter       lacI promoter: lacI
   6388..484     +  CDS            lacI (across the origin): lac repressor; lacI; The lac repressor binds to the lac operator to inhibit transcription in E. coli. This inhibition can be relieved by adding lactose or isopropyl-β-D-thiogalactopyranoside (IPTG).
>Addgene plasmid #163284 | Q0IDM6 Sequencing Result | analyzer sequence | sequence record 348032
CTGGCATAAATATCTCACTCGCAATCAAATTCAGCCGATAGCGGAACGGGAAGGCGACTGGAGTGCCATG
TCCGGTTTTCAACAAACCATGCAAATGCTGAATGAGGGCATCGTTCCCACTGCGATGCTGGTTGCCAACG
ATCAGATGGCGCTGGGCGCAATGCGCGCCATTACCGAGTCCGGGCTGCGCGTTGGTGCGGATATCTCGGT
AGTGGGATACGATGATACCGAAGACAGCTCATGTTATATCCCGCCGTTAACCACCATCAAACAGGATTTT
CGCCTGCTGGGGCAAACCAGCGTGGACCGCTTGCTGCAACTCTCTCAGGGCCAGGCGGTGAAGGGCAATC
AGCTGTTGCCCGTCTCACTGGTGAAAAGAAAAACCACCCTGGCGCCCAATACGCAAACCGCCTCTCCCCG
CGCGTTGGCCGATTCATTAATGCAGCTGGCACGACAGGTTTCCCGACTGGAAAGCGGGCAGTGAGCGCAA
CGCAATTAATGTAAGTTAGCTCACTCATTAGGCACCGGGATCTCGACCGATGCCCTTGAGAGCCTTCAAC
CCAGTCAGCTCCTTCCGGTGGGCGCGGGGCATGACTATCGTCGCCGCACTTATGACTGTCTTCTTTATCA
TGCAACTCGTAGGACAGGTGCCGGCAGCGCTCTGGGTCATTTTCGGCGAGGACCGCTTTCGCTGGAGCGC
GACGATGATCGGCCTGTCGCTTGCGGTATTCGGAATCTTGCACGCCCTCGCTCAAGCCTTCGTCACTGGT
CCCGCCACCAAACGTTTCGGCGAGAAGCAGGCCATTATCGCCGGCATGGCGGCCCCACGGGTGCGCATGA
TCGTGCTCCTGTCGTTGAGGACCCGGCTAGGCTGGCGGGGTTGCCTTACTGGTTAGCAGAATGAATCACC
GATACGCGAGCGAACGTGAAGCGACTGCTGCTGCAAAACGTCTGCGACCTGAGCAACAACATGAATGGTC
TTCGGTTTCCGTGTTTCGTAAAGTCTGGAAACGCGGAAGTCAGCGCCCTGCACCATTATGTTCCGGATCT
GCATCGCAGGATGCTGCTGGCTACCCTGTGGAACACCTACATCTGTATTAACGAAGCGCTGGCATTGACC
CTGAGTGATTTTTCTCTGGTCCCGCCGCATCCATACCGCCAGTTGTTTACCCTCACAACGTTCCAGTAAC
CGGGCATGTTCATCATCAGTAACCCGTATCGTGAGCATCCTCTCTCGTTTCATCGGTATCATTACCCCCA
TGAACAGAAATCCCCCTTACACGGAGGCATCAGTGACCAAACAGGAAAAAACCGCCCTTAACATGGCCCG
CTTTATCAGAAGCCAGACATTAACGCTTCTGGAGAAACTCAACGAGCTGGACGCGGATGAACAGGCAGAC
ATCTGTGAATCGCTTCACGACCACGCTGATGAGCTTTACCGCAGCTGCCTCGCGCGTTTCGGTGATGACG
GTGAAAACCTCTGACACATGCAGCTCCCGGAGACGGTCACAGCTTGTCTGTAAGCGGATGCCGGGAGCAG
ACAAGCCCGTCAGGGCGCGTCAGCGGGTGTTGGCGGGTGTCGGGGCGCAGCCATGACCCAGTCACGTAGC
GATAGCGGAGTGTATACTGGCTTAACTATGCGGCATCAGAGCAGATTGTACTGAGAGTGCACCATTGCGG
TGTGAAATACCGCACAGATGCGTAAGGAGAAAATACCGCATCAGGCGCTCTTCCGCTTCCTCGCTCACTG
ACTCGCTGCGCTCGGTCGTTCGGCTGCGGCGAGCGGTATCAGCTCACTCAAAGGCGGTAATACGGTTATC
CACAGAATCAGGGGATAACGCAGGAAAGAACATGTGAGCAAAAGGCCAGCAAAAGGCCAGGAACCGTAAA
AAGGCCGCGTTGCTGGCGTTTTTCCATAGGCTCCGCCCCCCTGACGAGCATCACAAAAATCGACGCTCAA
GTCAGAGGTGGCGAAACCCGACAGGACTATAAAGATACCAGGCGTTTCCCCCTGGAAGCTCCCTCGTGCG
CTCTCCTGTTCCGACCCTGCCGCTTACCGGATACCTGTCCGCCTTTCTCCCTTCGGGAAGCGTGGCGCTT
TCTCATAGCTCACGCTGTAGGTATCTCAGTTCGGTGTAGGTCGTTCGCTCCAAGCTGGGCTGTGTGCACG
AACCCCCCGTTCAGCCCGACCGCTGCGCCTTATCCGGTAACTATCGTCTTGAGTCCAACCCGGTAAGACA
CGACTTATCGCCACTGGCAGCAGCCACTGGTAACAGGATTAGCAGAGCGAGGTATGTAGGCGGTGCTACA
GAGTTCTTGAAGTGGTGGCCTAACTACGGCTACACTAGAAGGACAGTATTTGGTATCTGCGCTCTGCTGA
AGCCAGTTACCTTCGGAAAAAGAGTTGGTAGCTCTTGATCCGGCAAACAAACCACCGCTGGTAGCGGTGG
TTTTTTTGTTTGCAAGCAGCAGATTACGCGCAGAAAAAAAGGATCTCAAGAAGATCCTTTGATCTTTTCT
ACGGGGTCTGACGCTCAGTGGAACGAAAACTCACGTTAAGGGATTTTGGTCATGAGATTATCAAAAAGGA
TCTTCACCTAGATCCTTTTAAATTAAAAATGAAGTTTTAAATCAATCTAAAGTATATATGAGTAAACTTG
GTCTGACAGTTACCAATGCTTAATCAGTGAGGCACCTATCTCAGCGATCTGTCTATTTCGTTCATCCATA
GTTGCCTGACTCCCCGTCGTGTAGATAACTACGATACGGGAGGGCTTACCATCTGGCCCCAGTGCTGCAA
TGATACCGCGAGACCCACGCTCACCGGCTCCAGATTTATCAGCAATAAACCAGCCAGCCGGAAGGGCCGA
GCGCAGAAGTGGTCCTGCAACTTTATCCGCCTTCATCCAGTCTATTAATTGTTGCCGGGAAGCTAGAGTA
AGTAGTTCGCCAGTTAATAGTTTGCGCAACGTTGTTGCCATTGCTGCAGGCATCGTGGTGTCACGCTCGT
CGTTTGGTATGGCTTCATTCAGCTCCGGTTCCCAACGATCAAGGCGAGTTACATGATCCCCCATGTTGTG
CAAAAAAGCGGTTAGCTCCTTCGGTCCTCCGATCGTTGTCAGAAGTAAGTTGGCCGCAGTGTTATCACTC
ATGGTTATGGCAGCACTGCATAATTCTCTTACTGTCATGCCATCCGTAAGATGCTTTTCTGTGACTGGTG
AGTACTCAACCAAGTCATTCTGAGAATAGTGTATGCGGCGACCGAGTTGCTCTTGCCCGGCGTCAATACG
GGATAATACCGCGCCACATAGCAGAACTTTAAAAGTGCTCATCATTGGAAAACGTTCTTCGGGGCGAAAA
CTCTCAAGGATCTTACCGCTGTTGAGATCCAGTTCGATGTAACCCACTCGTGCACCCAACTGATCTTCAG
CATCTTTTACTTTCACCAGCGTTTCTGGGTGAGCAAAAACAGGAAGGCAAAATGCCGCAAAAAAGGGAAT
AAGGGCGACACGGAAATGTTGAATACTCATACTCTTCCTTTTTCAATATTATTGAAGCATTTATCAGGGT
TATTGTCTCATGAGCGGATACATATTTGAATGTATTTAGAAAAATAAACAAATAGGGGTTCCGCGCACAT
TTCCCCGAAAAGTGCCACCTAAATTGTAAGCGTTAATATTTTGTTAAAATTCGCGTTAAATTTTTGTTAA
ATCAGCTCATTTTTTAACCAATAGGCCGAAATCGGCAAAATCCCTTATAAATCAAAAGAATAGACCGAGA
TAGGGT
[37 nt withheld, positions 3787-3823]
AAAGAACGTGGACTCCAACGTCAAAGG
[49 nt withheld, positions 3851-3899]
T
[91 nt withheld, positions 3901-3991]
G
[124 nt withheld, positions 3993-4116]
CCCATTCGCCAATCCGGATATAGTTCCTCCTTTCAGCAAAAAACCCCTCAAGACCCGTTTAGAGGCCCCA
AGGGGTTATGCTAGTTATTGCTCAGCGGTGGCAGCAGCCAACTCAGCTTCCTTTCGGGCTTTGTTAGCAG
CCGGATCTCAGTGGTGGTGGTGGTGGTGGTGATGGTGGTGTTCTAGGGCTGCTGCTACTGAGTGACCAGC
ACGTCCACGGATCAGTTCGGCTGCTCTTTCTGCTACTGCATAAACTGTCGACATAGGATTAGCGGCTGTC
ACGATCGGAAAGACTGAGGCATCGACTATTCTTAAATTTCCGGTACCATAAACTCTTAAGTTGGAATCCA
CAACTCCACCTTTCTCTCGTGGGGCCATGATGGCGGTTCCACAAAAGTGGTGAGCAGCCACAACTGAAGC
ACGCAGGGTCTCCTCGACAACACCTTGGTCCTGTGTTTCAGGAGAAGGACCTGGGGCGGATCCGAGGATC
TCCTTTAAAGGCAGTGATGTGGGCAGTGAATGAAGAGTTTTGAAGTGTTCTGCCATGAGAGGCAGGTCCA
AAGGGTGTGATAGATAATCTGGGTCTATGATAGGCTTATCGGTGGGTTGGGAAGAAGATAAATGAACAGA
TCCACGTGACAAAGGATAACTGGGAATTAAACCCAAAATAGCCATAGAGTTTGGCAGAGTACTGAGAAAG
AAGCAAGCAGTCGGCTCAGAGGGATTGGCCAACAAGGTCGTAAGTGGAGTTTGTGGCGGCGGATGACGAG
CCAACAAGTCAGCCTCTGCACCGGATCTTACAAAACTAATAGCCTGAATGCCTGGCGTCGGCGAGGCAGA
GTCTGAGGAAGCTTGGATAGGAACTGGAAGCAGAGCCATTAGATGATTTTGAAGGTTTTCACCAACTGAT
GGGTTATCAATAATGCAAGGGATGTCATGCGTAGACAGTCTAGAGGCAGAGCCAATCCCACTTAACTCTA
ATAGTTTGGGGGTATTAAAGGCACCGGCTGCTAAGATCACCTCTTTTGTAGCAGTTATCGGGCTAGGGTT
GTTCTGTAACAAAACCCCGGTAGCTGTGATGGTAGTTGTCGTTGTGTCGAACAAGATACGCTCTACAGTA
GTGTCGGCCAAAATTCTGAGGTTGGGACGTGAAGCGGCATACTGTGTGGAATCAGATCGTACCCCAGTGG
TGGTGATAGTAGCTGTATAAGGTCGGGTGCCGATGGTTGGAGTAGGTATAAGAGTGTCACTGAAAGCGTA
CCCCTTATCTGCGAAGGACTTATTCCAAGCGTCAATGATAGTGTGATTTCGTGGCTCAGCTAATGCGGGG
TATGTAACCTCGATCGGACCGGCAGCAGCAGAGGCAGCTGCTCCGGGACCATTTCCGGGAGTAGACTGGG
GACAAATATGAAACGATCTATGGAAATAAGGTGCCAACGTCTGCCAAGACCAGCCCGGATTACCCAAAGC
TTCCCAAGCGTCTATTCCTGCTGGGGCTGGGGGAACAAATGCTAGCCCGTTTATGGCTGATGTTCCACCC
AAAAGCCTTCCTGCTGCATGATCTTGATCCCTATTATTTAAAGCGGGTTGTGGCACAGTTTTAAACTGCC
AATCCATCTCTGATCCTGACAAGGTAGGCCAAGCGGCTGGATCCTGGACTCTTTCATCGCTGGATCTGTC
AGGTCCAGCTTCGAGCACCAACACTTGGACGTCTGGATCTTCGCTGAGTCTGTTGGCGACCACCAGACCA
GCGGTACCGCCACCGATTACAATATAGTCTGCGGATAGATGAGTCATATGTATATCTCCTTCTTAAAGTT
AAACAAAATTATTTCTAGAGGGGAATTGTTATCCGCTCACAATTCCCCTATAGTGAGTCGTATTAATTTC
GCGGGATCGAGATCTCGATCCTCTACGCCGGACGCATCGTGGCCGGCATCACCGGCGCCACAGGTGCGGT
TGCTGGCGCCTATATCGCCGACATCACCGATGGGGAAGATCGGGCTCGCCACTTCGGGCTCATGAGCGCT
TGTTTCGGCGTGGGTATGGTGGCAGGCCCCGTGGCCGGGGGACTGTTGGGCGCCATCTCCTTGCATGCAC
CATTCCTTGCGGCGGCGGTGCTCAACGGCCTCAACCTACTACTGGGCTGCTTCCTAATGCAGGAGTCGCA
TAAGGGAGAGCGTCGAGATCCCGGACACCATCGAATGGCGCAAAACCTTTCGCGGTATGGCATGATAGCG
CCCGGAAGAGAGTCAATTCAGGGTGGTGAATGTGAAACCAGTAACGTTATACGATGTCGCAGAGTATGCC
GGTGTCTCTTATCAGACCGTTTCCCGCGTGGTGAACCAGGCCAGCCACGTTTCTGCGAAAACGCGGGAAA
AAGTGGAAGCGGCGATGGCGGAGCTGAATTACATTCCCAACCGCGTGGCACAACAACTGGCGGGCAAACA
GTCGTTGCTGATTGGCGTTGCCACCTCCAGTCTGGCCCTGCACGCGCCGTCGCAAATTGTCGCGGCGATT
AAATCTCGCGCCGATCAACTGGGTGCCAGCGTGGTGGTGTCGATGGTAGAACGAAGCGGCGTCGAAGCCT
GTAAAGCGGCGGTGCACAATCTTCTCGCGCAACGCGTCAGTGGGCTGATCATTAACTATCCGCTGGATGA
CCAGGATGCCATTGCTGTGGAAGCTGCCTGCACTAATGTTCCGGCGTTATTTCTTGATGTCTCTGACCAG
ACACCCATCAACAGTATTATTTTCTCCCATGAAGACGGTACGCGACTGGGCGTGGAGCATCTGGTCGCAT
TGGGTCACCAGCAAATCGCGCTGTTAGCGGGCCCATTAAGTTCTGTCTCGGCGCGTCTGCGTCTGGCTGG
