>Addgene plasmid #163284 | Q0IDM6 | depositor partial sequence | sequence record 316442 | insert gene sequence
ATGTCGTCCACGGCCGTTCTGGCTCCGAATAGCGTCGAAGAATTAGGTCAATTAATCGCAGATTTACACG
CTGAAGGTCGTCCTTGGGTTCCGTCAGGGATGGGATCGCGCTTACATTGGGGTCCGCCTCTGGCCGCAGA
TTCCGGACCAGTTGTTTCGATGCGTCACTTGAGCCGTATTGTGGACCATGCCGTTGATGATTTAACCATT
ACTGTTGATGCCGGGATGCCGTTGGCTGATTTGCAAACAGCGCTGGCGGAACACCAACAATGGCTGCCAT
TAAACTGGCCGTGGGGCTCTAATATGGCGAGCCCACAGTCCGCGGGCAGTATTGGTGGGTTGGTTGCTCG
CGGTTTATCGGGTGGGTTACGTCAACGCCACCTCGGGGTACGCGATCAAATTATTGGAATCTCCCTGATC
CGCTCCGATGGCGTGTCTGCACGCGCCGGCGGCCGCGTTGTTAAGAATGTTGCTGGTTATGATCTTATGC
GTTTGTTATGTGGGAGTTGGGGTTCATTAGCATTAATTACAGGCCTGACGCTGCGTGTGCAACCGATTCG
CGAGCCTCGCGGGCAACTGGTGCTGGAAGGTGAATTAAACCAGCTTGAGGCGTTTCGCGCAGAGGTTGTC
GGTAGTTCTTTTACCCCGGAGCGTATTGATTGGGAATTACGTCCTGATCAAGGTCCCCGTATCCTGCTTG
GGGTGGCTTCTATTAGTGATGGCGCGGTAGTTGATCAGCTGAATCGCTTAGAGACCATTGCCGCAAAGCA
AGGGGTGAGCTCTGAACGCATGTTATGGGAGAATCTCATTCCGGAAGGTTCCGCCACTAGCGAAGATCCG
CCGTGGCTGTTACGTCTTTGTTTACCGCCAGCGGAGTTACAGCATTTGTTCTCGAGCCGTGAGTGTACCG
CCCTGACCGGTTGGCATTGGCAATTAGCGGCCGGAGCAGGCTCAGGAGAAGCATGGCAACATTCGGGCGC
ACCTACTCCGGAGTACTTGATTGAGGCATTACGTCGTCGCGTTATTGCATTAGGTGGTCAGTTGTCTGTC
CTGATTCAACCGGGCGCCCAACCGGGTGCTCTCCCTGCATGGTTAGATGCTCCCAGCCGTCCGCTGATTG
AAGCGGTGAAGCGCCAGTTTGATCCGAAACAACAGCTGAGCCGTGGTCGCTTGCCGGGCGTTGCTGCGCC
ATTGAATAGCGCACATTCGGGAAATGCGGCCGCACTCGAGCATCATCACCAT
